Addgene plasmid #60163: pNB784
Purpose: Firefly luciferase (Promega) yeast codon-optimized yellow fluorescent protein (yEVenus) fusion driven by SIC1 promoter.
Depositing lab: Nicolas Buchler. Depositing organization: Duke University. Publication: Measuring fast gene dynamics in single cells with time-lapse luminescence microscopy. Mazo-Vargas A, Park H, Aydin M, Buchler NE. Mol Biol Cell. 2014 Sep 17. pii: mbc.E14-07-1187. 10.1091/mbc.E14-07-1187 PubMed 25232010.
Backbone
  Vector backbone: p406
  Backbone size w/o insert (bp): 5134
  Total vector size (bp): 7519
  Vector type: Yeast Expression
  Selectable markers: URA3
Growth in bacteria
  Bacterial resistance: Ampicillin, 100 μg/mL
  Growth temperature: 37°C
  Growth strain: DH5alpha
  Copy number: High Copy
Gene/Insert
  Gene/Insert name: FLuc-yEVenus (alt names: Firefly luciferase and yeast codon-optimized yellow fluorescent protein fusion; p406-SIC1pr-FLuc-yEVenus)
  Species: Photinus pyralis
  Insert size (bp): 2385
  Mutation: FLuc has A4V & S504G (no functional effect)
  Promoter: SIC1pr
  Cloning method: Restriction Enzyme; 5′ cloning site PacI (not destroyed); 3′ cloning site AscI (not destroyed)
  Sequencing primers: 5′ cactttatgcttccggctcctatgtt; 3′ CTGCCGGTAGAGGTGTGGTCAATAAG
Terms and licenses: Academic/Nonprofit Terms; Industry Terms: Not Available to Industry
How to cite: pNB784 was a gift from Nicolas Buchler (Addgene plasmid # 60163 ; http://n2t.net/addgene:60163 ; RRID:Addgene_60163)
