[The description below was written by a language model from this plasmid's Addgene catalogue record and pLannotate feature annotations shown in this document.]
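Description:
pNB784 is a yeast expression plasmid built on the p406 backbone, carrying a fusion of firefly luciferase (Photinus pyralis) to yEVenus, a yeast codon-optimized yellow fluorescent protein, under the control of the SIC1 promoter. It is propagated in E. coli through a high-copy ColE1/pUC-type origin with ampicillin selection (β-lactamase), and it also carries an f1 phage origin. For yeast, the selectable marker is URA3 with its own promoter, which complements uracil auxotrophy and can be counterselected with 5-FOA. The feature table detects no yeast replication origin (neither 2μ nor CEN/ARS), which is consistent with an integrating-type vector, although the record does not state this explicitly.

The roughly 2.4 kb insert was cloned between PacI and AscI sites, both retained. In the annotation, the luciferase coding sequence is followed almost immediately by a fluorescent protein reading frame that the automated tool labels as a yeGFP fragment; this presumably corresponds to the closely related yEVenus. An ADH1 terminator lies downstream of the fusion. The SIC1 promoter itself is not annotated but most likely occupies the unannotated stretch between the T3 promoter and the start of luciferase. The luciferase carries A4V and S504G substitutions, reported to have no functional effect. Other elements, including lac regulatory and lacZα remnants, T3 and T7 promoters, and short TEF promoter and CYC1 terminator fragments, appear to be backbone leftovers. By reporting SIC1 promoter activity through both luminescence and fluorescence from one protein, the construct was used in work on measuring fast gene expression dynamics in single yeast cells by time-lapse luminescence microscopy.
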