Features (pLannotate 1.2.2; 21 found; start..end, strand, type, name):
     96..200     +  promoter       AmpR promoter: bla
    201..1061    +  CDS            AmpR: β-lactamase; bla; confers resistance to ampicillin, carbenicillin, and related antibiotics
   1232..1820    +  rep_origin     ori: high-copy-number ColE1/pMB1/pBR322/pUC origin of replication
   2003..2095    +  CDS            lacI (fragment): lac repressor; lacI; The lac repressor binds to the lac operator to inhibit transcription in E. coli. This inhibition can be relieved by adding lactose or isopropyl-β-D-thiogalactopyranoside (IPTG).
   2108..2129    +  protein_bind   CAP binding site: CAP binding activates transcription in the presence of cAMP. E. coli catabolite activator protein
   2144..2174    +  promoter       lac promoter: promoter for the E. coli lac operon
   2182..2198    +  protein_bind   lac operator: The lac repressor binds to the lac operator to inhibit transcription in E. coli. This inhibition can be relieved by adding lactose or isopropyl-β-D-thiogalactopyranoside (IPTG). lac repressor encoded by lacI
   2243..2261    +  promoter       T3 promoter: promoter for bacteriophage T3 RNA polymerase
   2568..4217    +  CDS            luciferase: firefly luciferase; luc+; enhanced luc+ version of the luciferase gene
   4230..4935    +  CDS            yeGFP (fragment): yeast-enhanced green fluorescent protein codons optimized for translation in S. cerevisiae and C. albicans
   4967..5154    +  terminator     ADH1 terminator: S. cerevisiae ADH1; transcription terminator for the S. cerevisiae alcohol dehydrogenase 1 (ADH1) gene
   5229..5436    +  promoter       TEF promoter (fragment): Ashbya gossypii TEF promoter
   5427..5506    +  terminator     CYC1 terminator (fragment): S. cerevisiae CYC1; transcription terminator for CYC1
   5525..5543    -  promoter       T7 promoter: promoter for bacteriophage T7 RNA polymerase
   5551..5706    +  CDS            lacZα (fragment): LacZα fragment of β-galactosidase; lacZ fragment
   5714..6169    +  rep_origin     f1 ori (sequence partly withheld): f1 bacteriophage origin of replication; arrow indicates direction of (+) strand synthesis
   6170..6221    -  misc_feature   bom (fragment): basis of mobility region from pBR322
   6300..7103    -  CDS            URA3: orotidine-5'-phosphate decarboxylase, required for uracil biosynthesis; S. cerevisiae URA3; yeast auxotrophic marker, counterselectable with 5-fluoroorotic acid (5-FOA)
   7104..7319    -  promoter       URA3 promoter: S. cerevisiae URA3
   7334..7383    -  misc_feature   bom (fragment): basis of mobility region from pBR322
   7485..1       -  CDS            rop (fragment) (across the origin): Rop protein, which maintains plasmids at low copy number; rop
>Addgene plasmid #60163 | pNB784 | depositor full sequence | sequence record 96372 | pNB784 sequence 7519 bps
GACGAAAGGGCCTCGTGATACGCCTATTTTTATAGGTTAATGTCATGATAATAATGGTTTCTTAGACGTC
AGGTGGCACTTTTCGGGGAAATGTGCGCGGAACCCCTATTTGTTTATTTTTCTAAATACATTCAAATATG
TATCCGCTCATGAGACAATAACCCTGATAAATGCTTCAATAATATTGAAAAAGGAAGAGTATGAGTATTC
AACATTTCCGTGTCGCCCTTATTCCCTTTTTTGCGGCATTTTGCCTTCCTGTTTTTGCTCACCCAGAAAC
GCTGGTGAAAGTAAAAGATGCTGAAGATCAGTTGGGTGCACGAGTGGGTTACATCGAACTGGATCTCAAC
AGCGGTAAGATCCTTGAGAGTTTTCGCCCCGAAGAACGTTTTCCAATGATGAGCACTTTTAAAGTTCTGC
TATGTGGCGCGGTATTATCCCGTATTGACGCCGGGCAAGAGCAACTCGGTCGCCGCATACACTATTCTCA
GAATGACTTGGTTGAGTACTCACCAGTCACAGAAAAGCATCTTACGGATGGCATGACAGTAAGAGAATTA
TGCAGTGCTGCCATAACCATGAGTGATAACACTGCGGCCAACTTACTTCTGACAACGATCGGAGGACCGA
AGGAGCTAACCGCTTTTTTGCACAACATGGGGGATCATGTAACTCGCCTTGATCGTTGGGAACCGGAGCT
GAATGAAGCCATACCAAACGACGAGCGTGACACCACGATGCCTGTAGCAATGGCAACAACGTTGCGCAAA
CTATTAACTGGCGAACTACTTACTCTAGCTTCCCGGCAACAATTAATAGACTGGATGGAGGCGGATAAAG
TTGCAGGACCACTTCTGCGCTCGGCCCTTCCGGCTGGCTGGTTTATTGCTGATAAATCTGGAGCCGGTGA
GCGTGGGTCTCGCGGTATCATTGCAGCACTGGGGCCAGATGGTAAGCCCTCCCGTATCGTAGTTATCTAC
ACGACGGGGAGTCAGGCAACTATGGATGAACGAAATAGACAGATCGCTGAGATAGGTGCCTCACTGATTA
AGCATTGGTAACTGTCAGACCAAGTTTACTCATATATACTTTAGATTGATTTAAAACTTCATTTTTAATT
TAAAAGGATCTAGGTGAAGATCCTTTTTGATAATCTCATGACCAAAATCCCTTAACGTGAGTTTTCGTTC
CACTGAGCGTCAGACCCCGTAGAAAAGATCAAAGGATCTTCTTGAGATCCTTTTTTTCTGCGCGTAATCT
GCTGCTTGCAAACAAAAAAACCACCGCTACCAGCGGTGGTTTGTTTGCCGGATCAAGAGCTACCAACTCT
TTTTCCGAAGGTAACTGGCTTCAGCAGAGCGCAGATACCAAATACTGTCCTTCTAGTGTAGCCGTAGTTA
GGCCACCACTTCAAGAACTCTGTAGCACCGCCTACATACCTCGCTCTGCTAATCCTGTTACCAGTGGCTG
CTGCCAGTGGCGATAAGTCGTGTCTTACCGGGTTGGACTCAAGACGATAGTTACCGGATAAGGCGCAGCG
GTCGGGCTGAACGGGGGGTTCGTGCACACAGCCCAGCTTGGAGCGAACGACCTACACCGAACTGAGATAC
CTACAGCGTGAGCTATGAGAAAGCGCCACGCTTCCCGAAGGGAGAAAGGCGGACAGGTATCCGGTAAGCG
GCAGGGTCGGAACAGGAGAGCGCACGAGGGAGCTTCCAGGGGGAAACGCCTGGTATCTTTATAGTCCTGT
CGGGTTTCGCCACCTCTGACTTGAGCGTCGATTTTTGTGATGCTCGTCAGGGGGGCGGAGCCTATGGAAA
AACGCCAGCAACGCGGCCTTTTTACGGTTCCTGGCCTTTTGCTGGCCTTTTGCTCACATGTTCTTTCCTG
CGTTATCCCCTGATTCTGTGGATAACCGTATTACCGCCTTTGAGTGAGCTGATACCGCTCGCCGCAGCCG
AACGACCGAGCGCAGCGAGTCAGTGAGCGAGGAAGCGGAAGAGCGCCCAATACGCAAACCGCCTCTCCCC
GCGCGTTGGCCGATTCATTAATGCAGCTGGCACGACAGGTTTCCCGACTGGAAAGCGGGCAGTGAGCGCA
ACGCAATTAATGTGAGTTACCTCACTCATTAGGCACCCCAGGCTTTACACTTTATGCTTCCGGCTCCTAT
GTTGTGTGGAATTGTGAGCGGATAACAATTTCACACAGGAAACAGCTATGACCATGATTACGCCAAGCGC
GCAATTAACCCTCACTAAAGGGAACAAAAGCTGGAGCTCCTCCGGCGATCAAACATACCATTCCCCCCTC
AAATCAATATGATTAAGTCACGATAATATCTGCACTATTGCCGTGTTTCCTTCTCCATCGACAGCGTCGA
TCCTGTCTATTATAGCCAGCACACTGAAAATTTCAATGGCTGGCTTGTTGTTCGCGTCGCAACTTTTGAT
ATTTATAAAAAGAGAGAAGGCATATCCAAAGGATAAGGTATTGTCTTTGTAAATCAATCAACCAAACCTC
TACGGAATTTTGACCCTTGAAGCAGGGACTATTACACGTTAATTAACATGGAAGACGTCAAAAACATAAA
GAAAGGCCCGGCGCCATTCTATCCGCTGGAAGATGGAACCGCTGGAGAGCAACTGCATAAGGCTATGAAG
AGATACGCCCTGGTTCCTGGAACAATTGCTTTTACAGATGCACATATCGAGGTGGACATCACTTACGCTG
AGTACTTCGAAATGTCCGTTCGGTTGGCAGAAGCTATGAAACGATATGGGCTGAATACAAATCACAGAAT
CGTCGTATGCAGTGAAAACTCTCTTCAATTCTTTATGCCGGTGTTGGGCGCGTTATTTATCGGAGTTGCA
GTTGCGCCCGCGAACGACATTTATAATGAACGTGAATTGCTCAACAGTATGGGCATTTCGCAGCCTACCG
TGGTGTTCGTTTCCAAAAAGGGGTTGCAAAAAATTTTGAACGTGCAAAAAAAGCTCCCAATCATCCAAAA
AATTATTATCATGGATTCTAAAACGGATTACCAGGGATTTCAGTCGATGTACACGTTCGTCACATCTCAT
CTACCTCCCGGTTTTAATGAATACGATTTTGTGCCAGAGTCCTTCGATAGGGACAAGACAATTGCACTGA
TCATGAACTCCTCTGGATCTACTGGTCTGCCTAAAGGTGTCGCTCTGCCTCATAGAACTGCCTGCGTGAG
ATTCTCGCATGCCAGAGATCCTATTTTTGGCAATCAAATCATTCCGGATACTGCGATTTTAAGTGTTGTT
CCATTCCATCACGGTTTTGGAATGTTTACTACACTCGGATATTTGATATGTGGATTTCGAGTCGTCTTAA
TGTATAGATTTGAAGAAGAGCTGTTTCTGAGGAGCCTTCAGGATTACAAGATTCAAAGTGCGCTGCTGGT
GCCAACCCTATTCTCCTTCTTCGCCAAAAGCACTCTGATTGACAAATACGATTTATCTAATTTACACGAA
ATTGCTTCTGGTGGCGCTCCCCTCTCTAAGGAAGTCGGGGAAGCGGTTGCCAAGAGGTTCCATCTGCCAG
GTATCAGGCAAGGATATGGGCTCACTGAGACTACATCAGCTATTCTGATTACACCCGAGGGGGATGATAA
ACCGGGCGCGGTCGGTAAAGTTGTTCCATTTTTTGAAGCGAAGGTTGTGGATCTGGATACCGGGAAAACG
CTGGGCGTTAATCAAAGAGGCGAACTGTGTGTGAGAGGTCCTATGATTATGTCCGGTTATGTAAACAATC
CGGAAGCGACCAACGCCTTGATTGACAAGGATGGATGGCTACATTCTGGAGACATAGCTTACTGGGACGA
AGACGAACACTTCTTCATCGTTGACCGCCTGAAGTCTCTGATTAAGTACAAAGGCTATCAGGTGGCTCCC
GCTGAATTGGAATCCATCTTGCTCCAACACCCCAACATCTTCGACGCAGGTGTCGCAGGTCTTCCCGACG
ATGACGCCGGTGAACTTCCCGCCGCCGTTGTTGTTTTGGAGCACGGAAAGACGATGACGGAAAAAGAGAT
CGTGGATTACGTCGCCAGTCAAGTAACAACCGCGAAAAAGTTGCGCGGAGGAGTTGTGTTTGTGGACGAA
GTACCGAAAGGTCTTACCGGAAAACTCGACGCAAGAAAAATCAGAGAGATCCTCATAAAGGCCAAGAAGG
GCGGAAAGATCGCCGTGGGTGGGGGATCAATGTCTAAAGGTGAAGAATTATTCACTGGTGTTGTCCCAAT
TTTGGTTGAATTAGATGGTGATGTTAATGGTCACAAATTTTCTGTCTCCGGTGAAGGTGAAGGTGATGCT
ACTTACGGTAAATTGACCTTAAAATTGATTTGTACTACTGGTAAATTGCCAGTTCCATGGCCAACCTTAG
TCACTACTTTAGGTTATGGTTTGCAATGTTTTGCTAGATACCCAGATCATATGAAACAACATGACTTTTT
CAAGTCTGCCATGCCAGAAGGTTATGTTCAAGAAAGAACTATTTTTTTCAAAGATGACGGTAACTACAAG
ACCAGAGCTGAAGTCAAGTTTGAAGGTGATACCTTAGTTAATAGAATCGAATTAAAAGGTATTGATTTTA
AAGAAGATGGTAACATTTTAGGTCACAAATTGGAATACAACTATAACTCTCACAATGTTTACATCACTGC
TGACAAACAAAAGAATGGTATCAAAGCTAACTTCAAAATTAGACACAACATTGAAGATGGTGGTGTTCAA
TTAGCTGACCATTATCAACAAAATACTCCAATTGGTGATGGTCCAGTCTTGTTACCAGACAACCATTACT
TATCCTATCAATCTGCCTTATCCAAAGATCCAAACGAAAAGAGAGACCACATGGTCTTGTTAGAATTTGT
TACTGCTGCTGGTATTACCCATGGTATTGATGAATCTCGAGAATAAGGCGCGCCACTTCTAAATAAGCGA
ATTTCTTATGATTTATGATTTTTATTATTAAATAAGTTATAAAAAAAATAAGTGTATACAAATTTTAAAG
TGACTCTTAGGTTTTAAAACGAAAATTCTTATTCTTGAGTAACTCTTTCCTGTAGGTCAGGTTGCTTTCT
CAGGTATAGTATGAGGTCGCTCTTATTGACCACACCTCTACCGGCAGATCCGCTAGGGATAACAGGGTAA
TATAGATCTGTTTAGCTTGCCTCGTCCCCGCCGGGTCACCCGGCCAGCGACATGGAGGCCCAGAATACCC
TCCTTGACAGTCTTGACGTGCGCAGCTCAGGGGCATGATGTGACTGTCGCCCGTACATTTAGCCCATACA
TCCCCATGTATAATCATTTGCATCCATACATTTTGATGGCCGCACGGCGCGAAGCAAAAATTACGGCTCC
TCGCTGCAGACCTGCGAGCAGGGAAACGCTCCCCTCACAGACGCGTGTACGCATGTAACATTATACTGAA
AACCTTGCTTGAGAAGGTTTTGGGACGCTCGAAGGCTTTAATTTGCGGCCGGTACCCAATTCGCCCTATA
GTGAGTCGTATTACGCGCGCTCACTGGCCGTCGTTTTACAACGTCGTGACTGGGAAAACCCTGGCGTTAC
CCAACTTAATCGCCTTGCAGCACATCCCCCTTTCGCCAGCTGGCGTAATAGCGAAGAGGCCCGCACCGAT
CGCCCTTCCCAACAGTTGCGCAGCCTGAATGGCGAATGGCGCG
[124 nt withheld, positions 5714-5837]
C
[91 nt withheld, positions 5839-5929]
A
[49 nt withheld, positions 5931-5979]
CCTTTGACGTTGGAGTCCACGTTCTTT
[37 nt withheld, positions 6007-6043]
ACCCTATCTCGGTCTATTCTTTTGATTTATAAGGGATTTTGCCGATTTCGGCCTATTGGTTAAAAAATGA
GCTGATTTAACAAAAATTTAACGCGAATTTTAACAAAATATTAACGTTTACAATTTCCTGATGCGGTATT
TTCTCCTTACGCATCTGTGCGGTATTTCACACCGCATAGGGTAATAACTGATATAATTAAATTGAAGCTC
TAATTTGTGAGTTTAGTATACATGCATTTACTTATAATACAGTTTTTTAGTTTTGCTGGCCGCATCTTCT
CAAATATGCTTCCCAGCCTGCTTTTCTGTAACGTTCACCCTCTACCTTAGCATCCCTTCCCTTTGCAAAT
AGTCCTCTTCCAACAATAATAATGTCAGATCCTGTAGAGACCACATCATCCACGGTTCTATACTGTTGAC
CCAATGCGTCTCCCTTGTCATCTAAACCCACACCGGGTGTCATAATCAACCAATCGTAACCTTCATCTCT
TCCACCCATGTCTCTTTGAGCAATAAAGCCGATAACAAAATCTTTGTCGCTCTTCGCAATGTCAACAGTA
CCCTTAGTATATTCTCCAGTAGATAGGGAGCCCTTGCATGACAATTCTGCTAACATCAAAAGGCCTCTAG
GTTCCTTTGTTACTTCTTCTGCCGCCTGCTTCAAACCGCTAACAATACCTGGGCCCACCACACCGTGTGC
ATTCGTAATGTCTGCCCATTCTGCTATTCTGTATACACCCGCAGAGTACTGCAATTTGACTGTATTACCA
ATGTCAGCAAATTTTCTGTCTTCGAAGAGTAAAAAATTGTACTTGGCGGATAATGCCTTTAGCGGCTTAA
CTGTGCCCTCCATGGAAAAATCAGTCAAGATATCCACATGTGTTTTTAGTAAACAAATTTTGGGACCTAA
TGCTTCAACTAACTCCAGTAATTCCTTGGTGGTACGAACATCCAATGAAGCACACAAGTTTGTTTGCTTT
TCGTGCATGATATTAAATAGCTTGGCAGCAACAGGACTAGGATGAGTAGCAGCACGTTCCTTATATGTAG
CTTTCGACATGATTTATCTTCGTTTCCTGCAGGTTTTTGTTCTGTGCAGTTGGGTTAAGAATACTGGGCA
ATTTCATGTTTCTTCAACACTACATATGCGTATATATACCAATCTAAGTCTGTGCTCCTTCCTTCGTTCT
TCCTTCTGTTCGGAGATTACCGAATCAAAAAAATTTCAAAGAAACCGAAATCAAAAAAAAGAATAAAAAA
AAAATGATGAATTGAATTGAAAAGCTGTGGTATGGTGCACTCTCAGTACAATCTGCTCTGATGCCGCATA
GTTAAGCCAGCCCCGACACCCGCCAACACCCGCTGACGCGCCCTGACGGGCTTGTCTGCTCCCGGCATCC
GCTTACAGACAAGCTGTGACCGTCTCCGGGAGCTGCATGTGTCAGAGGTTTTCACCGTCATCACCGAAAC
GCGCGA
