>Addgene plasmid #60163 | pNB784 | addgene partial sequence | sequence record 98545 | M13pUC-Rev 5'-AGCGGATAACAATTTCACACAGG-3'
TGACCATGATTACGCCAAGCGCGCAATTAACCCTCACTAAAGGGAACAAAAGCTGGAGCTCCTCCGGCGA
TCAAACATACCATTCCCCCCTCAAATCAATATGATTAAGTCACGATAATATCTGCACTATTGCCGTGTTT
CCTTCTCCATCGACAGCGTCGATCCTGTCTATTATAGCCAGCACACTGAAAATTTCAATGGCTGGCTTGT
TGTTCGCGTCGCAACTTTTGATATTTATAAAAAGAGAGAAGGCATATCCAAAGGATAAGGTATTGTCTTT
GTAAATCAATCAACCAAACCTCTACGGAATTTTGACCCTTGAAGCAGGGACTATTACACGTTAATTAACA
TGGAAGACGTCAAAAACATAAAGAAAGGCCCGGCGCCATTCTATCCGCTGGAAGATGGAACCGCTGGAGA
GCAACTGCATAAGGCTATGAAGAGATACGCCCTGGTTCCTGGAACAATTGCTTTTACAGATGCACATATC
GAGGTGGACATCACTTACGCTGAGTACTTCGAAATGTCCGTTCGGTTGGCAGAAGCTATGAAACGATATG
GGCTGAATACAAATCACAGAA
