>Addgene plasmid #60163 | pNB784 | addgene partial sequence | sequence record 98548 | pHybLex_rev 5'-GAGTCACTTTAAAATTTGTATACAC-3'
AACTTATTTAATAATAAAAATCATAAATCATAAGAAATTCGCTTATTTAGAAGTGGCGCGCCTTATTCTC
GAGATTCATCAATACCATGGGTAATACCAGCAGCAGTAACAAATTCTAACAAGACCATGTGGTCTCTCTT
TTCGTTTGGATCTTTGGATAAGGCAGATTGATAGGATAAGTAATGGTTGTCTGGTAACAAGACTGGACCA
TCACCAATTGGAGTATTTTGTTGATAATGGTCAGCTAATTGAACACCACCATCTTCAATGTTGTGTCTAA
TTTTGAAGTTAGCTTTGATACCATTCTTTTGTTTGTCAGCAGTGATGTAAACATTGTGAGAGTTATAGTT
GTATTCCAATTTGTGACCTAAAATGTTACCATCTTCTTTAAAATCAATACCTTTTAATTCGATTCTATTA
ACTAAGGTATCACCTTCAAACTTGACTTCAGCTCTGGTCTTGTAGTTACCGTCATCTTTGAAAAAAATAG
TTCTTTCTTGAACATAACCTTCTGGCATGGCAGACTTGAAAAAGTCATGTTGTTTCATATGATCTGGGTA
TCTAGCAAAACATTGCAAACCATAACCTAAAGTAGTGACTAAGGTTGGCCATGGAACTGGCAATTTACCA
GTAGTACAAATCAATTTTAAGGTCAATTTACCGTAAGTAGCATCACCTTCACCTTCACCGGAGACAGAAA
ATTTGTGACCATTAACATCACCATCTAATTCAACCAAAATTGGGACAAC
