>Addgene plasmid #60163 | pNB784 | addgene partial sequence | sequence record 99735 | yGFP-R 5'-GCATCACCTTCACCTTCACC-3'
CATTAACATCACCATCTAATTCAACCAAAATTGGGACAACACCAGTGAATAATTCTTCACCTTTAGACAT
TGATCCCCCACCCACGGCGATCTTTCCGCCCTTCTTGGCCTTTATGAGGATCTCTCTGATTTTTCTTGCG
TCGAGTTTTCCGGTAAGACCTTTCGGTACTTCGTCCACAAACACAACTCCTCCGCGCAACTTTTTCGCGG
TTGTTACTTGACCGGCGACGTAATCCACGATCTCTTTTTCCGTCATCGTCTTTCCGTGCTCCAAAACAAC
AACGGCGGCGGGAAGTTCACCGGCGTCATCGTCGGGAAGACCTGCGACACCTGCGTCGAAGATGTTGGGG
TGTTGGAGCAAGATGGATTCCAATTCAGCGGGAGCCACCTGATAGCCTTTGTACTTAATCAGAGACTTCA
GGCGGTCAACGATGAAGAAGTGTTCGTCTTCGTCCCAGTAAGCTATGTCTCCAGAATGTAGCCATCCATC
CTTGTCAATCAAGGCGTTGGTCGCTTCCGGATTGTTTACATAACCGGACATAATCATAGGACCTCTCACA
CACAGTTCGCCTCTTTGATTAACGCCCAGCGTTTTCCCGGTATCCAGATCCACAACCTTCGCTTCAAAAA
ATGGAACAACTTTACCGACCGCGCCCGGTTTATCATCCCCCTCGGGTGTAATCAGAATAGCTGATGTAGT
CTCAGTGAGCCCATATCCTTGCCTGATACCTGGCAGATGGAACCTCTTGGCAACCGCTTCCCCGACTTCC
TTAGAGAGGGGAGCGCC
